>Addgene plasmid #77762 | MKNK2 gRNA (BRDN0001147215) | addgene full sequence | sequence record 189050 | Addgene Assembled Sequence
CCCGGGTGCAAAGATGGATAAAGTTTTAAACAGAGAGGAATCTTTGCAGCTAATGGACCTTCTAGGTCTT
GAAAGGAGTGGGAATTGGCTCCGGTGCCCGTCAGTGGGCAGAGCGCACATCGCCCACAGTCCCCGAGAAG
TTGGGGGGAGGGGTCGGCAATTGATCCGGTGCCTAGAGAAGGTGGCGCGGGGTAAACTGGGAAAGTGATG
TCGTGTACTGGCTCCGCCTTTTTCCCGAGGGTGGGGGAGAACCGTATATAAGTGCAGTAGTCGCCGTGAA
CGTTCTTTTTCGCAACGGGTTTGCCGCCAGAACACAGGTAAGTGCCGTGTGTGGTTCCCGCGGGCCTGGC
CTCTTTACGGGTTATGGCCCTTGCGTGCCTTGAATTACTTCCACCTGGCTGCAGTACGTGATTCTTGATC
CCGAGCTTCGGGTTGGAAGTGGGTGGGAGAGTTCGAGGCCTTGCGCTTAAGGAGCCCCTTCGCCTCGTGC
TTGAGTTGAGGCCTGGCCTGGGCGCTGGGGCCGCCGCGTGCGAATCTGGTGGCACCTTCGCGCCTGTCTC
GCTGCTTTCGATAAGTCTCTAGCCATTTAAAATTTTTGATGACCTGCTGCGACGCTTTTTTTCTGGCAAG
ATAGTCTTGTAAATGCGGGCCAAGATCTGCACACTGGTATTTCGGTTTTTGGGGCCGCGGGCGGCGACGG
GGCCCGTGCGTCCCAGCGCACATGTTCGGCGAGGCGGGGCCTGCGAGCGCGGCCACCGAGAATCGGACGG
GGGTAGTCTCAAGCTGGCCGGCCTGCTCTGGTGCCTGGCCTCGCGCCGCCGTGTATCGCCCCGCCCTGGG
CGGCAAGGCTGGCCCGGTCGGCACCAGTTGCGTGAGCGGAAAGATGGCCGCTTCCCGGCCCTGCTGCAGG
GAGCTCAAAATGGAGGACGCGGCGCTCGGGAGAGCGGGCGGGTGAGTCACCCACACAAAGGAAAAGGGCC
TTTCCGTCCTCAGCCGTCGCTTCATGTGACTCCACGGAGTACCGGGCGCCGTCCAGGCACCTCGATTAGT
TCTCGAGCTTTTGGAGTACGTCGTCTTTAGGTTGGGGGGAGGGGTTTTATGCGATGGAGTTTCCCCACAC
TGAGTGGGTGGAGACTGAAGTTAGGCCAGCTTGGCACTTGATGTAATTCTCCTTGGAATTTGCCCTTTTT
GAGTTTGGATCTTGGTTCATTCTCAAGCCTCAGACAGTGGTTCAAAGTTTTTTTCTTCCATTTCAGGTGT
CGTGACGTACGGCCACCATGACCGAGTACAAGCCCACGGTGCGCCTCGCCACCCGCGACGACGTCCCCAG
GGCCGTACGCACCCTCGCCGCCGCGTTCGCCGACTACCCCGCCACGCGCCACACCGTCGATCCGGACCGC
CACATCGAGCGGGTCACCGAGCTGCAAGAACTCTTCCTCACGCGCGTCGGGCTCGACATCGGCAAGGTGT
GGGTCGCGGACGACGGCGCCGCCGTGGCGGTCTGGACCACGCCGGAGAGCGTCGAAGCGGGGGCGGTGTT
CGCCGAGATCGGCCCGCGCATGGCCGAGTTGAGCGGTTCCCGGCTGGCCGCGCAGCAACAGATGGAAGGC
CTCCTGGCGCCGCACCGGCCCAAGGAGCCCGCGTGGTTCCTGGCCACCGTCGGAGTCTCGCCCGACCACC
AGGGCAAGGGTCTGGGCAGCGCCGTCGTGCTCCCCGGAGTGGAGGCGGCCGAGCGCGCCGGGGTGCCCGC
CTTCCTGGAGACCTCCGCGCCCCGCAACCTCCCCTTCTACGAGCGGCTCGGCTTCACCGTCACCGCCGAC
GTCGAGGTGCCCGAAGGACCGCGCACCTGGTGCATGACCCGCAAGCCCGGTGCCTGAACGCGTTAAGTCG
ACAATCAACCTCTGGATTACAAAATTTGTGAAAGATTGACTGGTATTCTTAACTATGTTGCTCCTTTTAC
GCTATGTGGATACGCTGCTTTAATGCCTTTGTATCATGCTATTGCTTCCCGTATGGCTTTCATTTTCTCC
TCCTTGTATAAATCCTGGTTGCTGTCTCTTTATGAGGAGTTGTGGCCCGTTGTCAGGCAACGTGGCGTGG
TGTGCACTGTGTTTGCTGACGCAACCCCCACTGGTTGGGGCATTGCCACCACCTGTCAGCTCCTTTCCGG
GACTTTCGCTTTCCCCCTCCCTATTGCCACGGCGGAACTCATCGCCGCCTGCCTTGCCCGCTGCTGGACA
GGGGCTCGGCTGTTGGGCACTGACAATTCCGTGGTGTTGTCGGGGAAATCATCGTCCTTTCCTTGGCTGC
TCGCCTGTGTTGCCACCTGGATTCTGCGCGGGACGTCCTTCTGCTACGTCCCTTCGGCCCTCAATCCAGC
GGACCTTCCTTCCCGCGGCCTGCTGCCGGCTCTGCGGCCTCTTCCGCGTCTTCGCCTTCGCCCTCAGACG
AGTCGGATCTCCCTTTGGGCCGCCTCCCCGCGTCGACTTTAAGACCAATGACTTACAAGGCAGCTGTAGA
TCTTAGCCACTTTTTAAAAGAAAAGGGGGGACTGGAAGGGCTAATTCACTCCCAACGAAGACAAGATCTG
CTTTTTGCTTGTACTGGGTCTCTCTGGTTAGACCAGATCTGAGCCTGGGAGCTCTCTGGCTAACTAGGGA
ACCCACTGCTTAAGCCTCAATAAAGCTTGCCTTGAGTGCTTCAAGTAGTGTGTGCCCGTCTGTTGTGTGA
CTCTGGTAACTAGAGATCCCTCAGACCCTTTTAGTCAGTGTGGAAAATCTCTAGCAGTACGTATAGTAGT
TCATGTCATCTTATTATTCAGTATTTATAACTTGCAAAGAAATGAATATCAGAGAGTGAGAGGAACTTGT
TTATTGCAGCTTATAATGGTTACAAATAAAGCAATAGCATCACAAATTTCACAAATAAAGCATTTTTTTC
ACTGCATTCTAGTTGTGGTTTGTCCAAACTCATCAATGTATCTTATCATGTCTGGCTCTAGCTATCCCGC
CCCTAACTCCGCCCATCCCGCCCCTAACTCCGCCCAGTTCCGCCCATTCTCCGCCCCATGGCTGACTAAT
TTTTTTTATTTATGCAGAGGCCGAGGCCGCCTCGGCCTCTGAGCTATTCCAGAAGTAGTGAGGAGGCTTT
TTTGGAGGCCTAGGGACGTACCCAATTCGCCCTATAGTGAGTCGTATTACGCGCGCTCACTGGCCGTCGT
TTTACAACGTCGTGACTGGGAAAACCCTGGCGTTACCCAACTTAATCGCCTTGCAGCACATCCCCCTTTC
GCCAGCTGGCGTAATAGCGAAGAGGCCCGCACCGATCGCCCTTCCCAACAGTTGCGCAGCCTGAATGGCG
AATGGG
[124 nt withheld, positions 3367-3490]
C
[91 nt withheld, positions 3492-3582]
A
[49 nt withheld, positions 3584-3632]
CCTTTGACGTTGGAGTCCACGTTCTTT
[37 nt withheld, positions 3660-3696]
ACCCTATCTCGGTCTATTCTTTTGATTTATAAGGGATTTTGCCGATTTCGGCCTATTGGTTAAAAAATGA
GCTGATTTAACAAAAATTTAACGCGAATTTTAACAAAATATTAACGCTTACAATTTAGGTGGCACTTTTC
GGGGAAATGTGCGCGGAACCCCTATTTGTTTATTTTTCTAAATACATTCAAATATGTATCCGCTCATGAG
ACAATAACCCTGATAAATGCTTCAATAATATTGAAAAAGGAAGAGTATGAGTATTCAACATTTCCGTGTC
GCCCTTATTCCCTTTTTTGCGGCATTTTGCCTTCCTGTTTTTGCTCACCCAGAAACGCTGGTGAAAGTAA
AAGATGCTGAAGATCAGTTGGGTGCACGAGTGGGTTACATCGAACTGGATCTCAACAGCGGTAAGATCCT
TGAGAGTTTTCGCCCCGAAGAACGTTTTCCAATGATGAGCACTTTTAAAGTTCTGCTATGTGGCGCGGTA
TTATCCCGTATTGACGCCGGGCAAGAGCAACTCGGTCGCCGCATACACTATTCTCAGAATGACTTGGTTG
AGTACTCACCAGTCACAGAAAAGCATCTTACGGATGGCATGACAGTAAGAGAATTATGCAGTGCTGCCAT
AACCATGAGTGATAACACTGCGGCCAACTTACTTCTGACAACGATCGGAGGACCGAAGGAGCTAACCGCT
TTTTTGCACAACATGGGGGATCATGTAACTCGCCTTGATCGTTGGGAACCGGAGCTGAATGAAGCCATAC
CAAACGACGAGCGTGACACCACGATGCCTGTAGCAATGGCAACAACGTTGCGCAAACTATTAACTGGCGA
ACTACTTACTCTAGCTTCCCGGCAACAATTAATAGACTGGATGGAGGCGGATAAAGTTGCAGGACCACTT
CTGCGCTCGGCCCTTCCGGCTGGCTGGTTTATTGCTGATAAATCTGGAGCCGGTGAGCGTGGGTCTCGCG
GTATCATTGCAGCACTGGGGCCAGATGGTAAGCCCTCCCGTATCGTAGTTATCTACACGACGGGGAGTCA
GGCAACTATGGATGAACGAAATAGACAGATCGCTGAGATAGGTGCCTCACTGATTAAGCATTGGTAACTG
TCAGACCAAGTTTACTCATATATACTTTAGATTGATTTAAAACTTCATTTTTAATTTAAAAGGATCTAGG
TGAAGATCCTTTTTGATAATCTCATGACCAAAATCCCTTAACGTGAGTTTTCGTTCCACTGAGCGTCAGA
CCCCGTAGAAAAGATCAAAGGATCTTCTTGAGATCCTTTTTTTCTGCGCGTAATCTGCTGCTTGCAAACA
AAAAAACCACCGCTACCAGCGGTGGTTTGTTTGCCGGATCAAGAGCTACCAACTCTTTTTCCGAAGGTAA
CTGGCTTCAGCAGAGCGCAGATACCAAATACTGTTCTTCTAGTGTAGCCGTAGTTAGGCCACCACTTCAA
GAACTCTGTAGCACCGCCTACATACCTCGCTCTGCTAATCCTGTTACCAGTGGCTGCTGCCAGTGGCGAT
AAGTCGTGTCTTACCGGGTTGGACTCAAGACGATAGTTACCGGATAAGGCGCAGCGGTCGGGCTGAACGG
GGGGTTCGTGCACACAGCCCAGCTTGGAGCGAACGACCTACACCGAACTGAGATACCTACAGCGTGAGCT
ATGAGAAAGCGCCACGCTTCCCGAAGGGAGAAAGGCGGACAGGTATCCGGTAAGCGGCAGGGTCGGAACA
GGAGAGCGCACGAGGGAGCTTCCAGGGGGAAACGCCTGGTATCTTTATAGTCCTGTCGGGTTTCGCCACC
TCTGACTTGAGCGTCGATTTTTGTGATGCTCGTCAGGGGGGCGGAGCCTATGGAAAAACGCCAGCAACGC
GGCCTTTTTACGGTTCCTGGCCTTTTGCTGGCCTTTTGCTCACATGTTCTTTCCTGCGTTATCCCCTGAT
TCTGTGGATAACCGTATTACCGCCTTTGAGTGAGCTGATACCGCTCGCCGCAGCCGAACGACCGAGCGCA
GCGAGTCAGTGAGCGAGGAAGCGGAAGAGCGCCCAATACGCAAACCGCCTCTCCCCGCGCGTTGGCCGAT
TCATTAATGCAGCTGGCACGACAGGTTTCCCGACTGGAAAGCGGGCAGTGAGCGCAACGCAATTAATGTG
AGTTAGCTCACTCATTAGGCACCCCAGGCTTTACACTTTATGCTTCCGGCTCGTATGTTGTGTGGAATTG
TGAGCGGATAACAATTTCACACAGGAAACAGCTATGACCATGATTACGCCAAGCGCGCAATTAACCCTCA
CTAAAGGGAACAAAAGCTGGAGCTGCAAGCTTAATGTAGTCTTATGCAATACTCTTGTAGTCTTGCAACA
TGGTAACGATGAGTTAGCAACATGCCTTACAAGGAGAGAAAAAGCACCGTGCATGCCGATTGGTGGAAGT
AAGGTGGTACGATCGTGCCTTATTAGGAAGGCAACAGACGGGTCTGACATGGATTGGACGAACCACTGAA
TTGCCGCATTGCAGAGATATTGTATTTAAGTGCCTAGCTCGATACATAAACGGGTCTCTCTGGTTAGACC
AGATCTGAGCCTGGGAGCTCTCTGGCTAACTAGGGAACCCACTGCTTAAGCCTCAATAAAGCTTGCCTTG
AGTGCTTCAAGTAGTGTGTGCCCGTCTGTTGTGTGACTCTGGTAACTAGAGATCCCTCAGACCCTTTTAG
TCAGTGTGGAAAATCTCTAGCAGTGGCGCCCGAACAGGGACTTGAAAGCGAAAGGGAAACCAGAGGAGCT
CTCTCGACGCAGGACTCGGCTTGCTGAAGCGCGCACGGCAAGAGGCGAGGGGCGGCGACTGGTGAGTACG
CCAAAAATTTTGACTAGCGGAGGCTAGAAGGAGAGAGATGGGTGCGAGAGCGTCAGTATTAAGCGGGGGA
GAATTAGATCGCGATGGGAAAAAATTCGGTTAAGGCCAGGGGGAAAGAAAAAATATAAATTAAAACATAT
AGTATGGGCAAGCAGGGAGCTAGAACGATTCGCAGTTAATCCTGGCCTGTTAGAAACATCAGAAGGCTGT
AGACAAATACTGGGACAGCTACAACCATCCCTTCAGACAGGATCAGAAGAACTTAGATCATTATATAATA
CAGTAGCAACCCTCTATTGTGTGCATCAAAGGATAGAGATAAAAGACACCAAGGAAGCTTTAGACAAGAT
AGAGGAAGAGCAAAACAAAAGTAAGACCACCGCACAGCAAGCGGCCGCTGATCTTCAGACCTGGAGGAGG
AGATATGAGGGACAATTGGAGAAGTGAATTATATAAATATAAAGTAGTAAAAATTGAACCATTAGGAGTA
GCACCCACCAAGGCAAAGAGAAGAGTGGTGCAGAGAGAAAAAAGAGCAGTGGGAATAGGAGCTTTGTTCC
TTGGGTTCTTGGGAGCAGCAGGAAGCACTATGGGCGCAGCGTCAATGACGCTGACGGTACAGGCCAGACA
ATTATTGTCTGGTATAGTGCAGCAGCAGAACAATTTGCTGAGGGCTATTGAGGCGCAACAGCATCTGTTG
CAACTCACAGTCTGGGGCATCAAGCAGCTCCAGGCAAGAATCCTGGCTGTGGAAAGATACCTAAAGGATC
AACAGCTCCTGGGGATTTGGGGTTGCTCTGGAAAACTCATTTGCACCACTGCTGTGCCTTGGAATGCTAG
TTGGAGTAATAAATCTCTGGAACAGATTTGGAATCACACGACCTGGATGGAGTGGGACAGAGAAATTAAC
AATTACACAAGCTTAATACACTCCTTAATTGAAGAATCGCAAAACCAGCAAGAAAAGAATGAACAAGAAT
TATTGGAATTAGATAAATGGGCAAGTTTGTGGAATTGGTTTAACATAACAAATTGGCTGTGGTATATAAA
ATTATTCATAATGATAGTAGGAGGCTTGGTAGGTTTAAGAATAGTTTTTGCTGTACTTTCTATAGTGAAT
AGAGTTAGGCAGGGATATTCACCATTATCGTTTCAGACCCACCTCCCAACCCCGAGGGGACCCAGAGAGG
GCCTATTTCCCATGATTCCTTCATATTTGCATATACGATACAAGGCTGTTAGAGAGATAATTAGAATTAA
TTTGACTGTAAACACAAAGATATTAGTACAAAATACGTGACGTAGAAAGTAATAATTTCTTGGGTAGTTT
GCAGTTTTAAAATTATGTTTTAAAATGGACTATCATATGCTTACCGTAACTTGAAAGTATTTCGATTTCT
TGGCTTTATATATCTTGTGGAAAGGACGAAACACCGGCTGATTGAGTTCTTCGAGGGTTTTAGAGCTAGA
AATAGCAAGTTAAAATAAGGCTAGTCCGTTATCAACTTGAAAAAGTGGCACCGAGTCGGTGCTTTTTTAA
GCTTGGCGTAACTAGATCTTGAGACAAATGGCAGTATTCATCCACAATTTTAAAAGAAAAGGGGGGATTG
GGGGGTACAGTGCAGGGGAAAGAATAGTAGACATAATAGCAACAGACATACAAACTAAAGAATTACAAAA
ACAAATTACAAAAATTCAAAATTTTCGGGTTTATTACAGGGACAGCAGAGATCCACTTTGGCGCCGGCTC
GAGGGGG
Features (pLannotate 1.2.2; 29 found; start..end, strand, type, name):
     14..80      +  CDS            small t antigen (fragment): SV40 (simian virus 40) small t antigen
    106..317     +  promoter       EF-1α core promoter: core promoter for human elongation factor EF-1α
    318..1256    +  intron         EF-1α intron A: intron upstream of the start codon of human EF-1α
   1278..1877    +  CDS            PuroR (fragment): puromycin N-acetyltransferase; pac from Streptomyces; confers resistance to puromycin
   1893..2481    +  misc_feature   WPRE: woodchuck hepatitis virus posttranscriptional regulatory element
   2532..2551    +  misc_feature   cPPT/CTS (fragment): central polypurine tract and central termination sequence of HIV-1
   2553..2786    +  LTR            3' LTR (ΔU3): self-inactivating 3' long terminal repeat (LTR) from HIV-1
   2864..2985    +  polyA_signal   SV40 poly(A) signal: SV40 polyadenylation signal
   3025..3160    +  rep_origin     SV40 ori: SV40 origin of replication
   3181..3199    -  promoter       T7 promoter: promoter for bacteriophage T7 RNA polymerase
   3207..3362    +  CDS            lacZα (fragment): LacZα fragment of β-galactosidase; lacZ fragment
   3367..3795    +  rep_origin     f1 ori (sequence partly withheld): f1 bacteriophage origin of replication; arrow indicates direction of (+) strand synthesis
   3848..3952    +  promoter       AmpR promoter: bla
   3953..4813    +  CDS            AmpR: β-lactamase; bla; confers resistance to ampicillin, carbenicillin, and related antibiotics
   4984..5572    +  rep_origin     ori: high-copy-number ColE1/pMB1/pBR322/pUC origin of replication
   5755..5847    +  CDS            lacI (fragment): lac repressor; lacI; The lac repressor binds to the lac operator to inhibit transcription in E. coli. This inhibition can be relieved by adding lactose or isopropyl-β-D-thiogalactopyranoside (IPTG).
   5860..5881    +  protein_bind   CAP binding site: CAP binding activates transcription in the presence of cAMP. E. coli catabolite activator protein
   5896..5926    +  promoter       lac promoter: promoter for the E. coli lac operon
   5934..5950    +  protein_bind   lac operator: The lac repressor binds to the lac operator to inhibit transcription in E. coli. This inhibition can be relieved by adding lactose or isopropyl-β-D-thiogalactopyranoside (IPTG). lac repressor encoded by lacI
   5995..6013    +  promoter       T3 promoter: promoter for bacteriophage T3 RNA polymerase
   6041..6267    +  promoter       RSV promoter: Rous sarcoma virus enhancer/promoter
   6268..6448    +  LTR            5' LTR (truncated): truncated 5' long terminal repeat (LTR) from HIV-1
   6495..6620    +  misc_feature   HIV-1 Ψ: packaging signal of human immunodeficiency virus type 1
   6604..6967    +  CDS            HIV-1 gag (fragment): gag protein from human immunodeficiency virus 1; gag
   7113..7346    +  misc_feature   RRE: The Rev response element (RRE) of HIV-1 allows for Rev-dependent mRNA export from the nucleus to the cytoplasm.
   7723..7749    +  CDS            Rev (fragment): human immunodeficiency virus 1 (HIV-1) Rev protein; rev; enhances nuclear export of unspliced and incompletely spliced viral mRNAs
   7753..7993    +  promoter       U6 promoter: RNA polymerase III promoter for human U6 snRNA
   8023..8098    +  misc_RNA       gRNA scaffold: guide RNA scaffold for the Streptococcus pyogenes CRISPR/Cas9 system
   8154..8271    +  misc_feature   cPPT/CTS: central polypurine tract and central termination sequence of HIV-1
