[The description below was written by a language model from this plasmid's Addgene catalogue record and pLannotate feature annotations shown in this document.]
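Description:
MKNK2 gRNA (BRDN0001147215) is a third-generation lentiviral guide RNA plasmid built on the lentiGuide-Puro backbone and designed to direct Streptococcus pyogenes Cas9 to the human MKNK2 gene (also known as MNK2 or GPRK7). It is propagated in E. coli as a high-copy plasmid through a ColE1/pUC-type origin with ampicillin selection from the β-lactamase gene. An f1 origin and residual lac and T7/T3 promoter elements from the cloning backbone are also present.

The lentiviral transfer cassette begins with an RSV promoter fused to a truncated HIV-1 5' LTR, which makes genomic RNA production Tat-independent. This is followed by the Ψ packaging signal with a partial gag fragment, the Rev response element for nuclear export of the unspliced genome, and a cPPT/CTS element that aids nuclear import. A self-inactivating ΔU3 3' LTR closes the cassette, so the integrated provirus lacks LTR promoter activity.

Within this frame, a human U6 RNA polymerase III promoter drives the MKNK2-specific spacer joined to the gRNA scaffold. The depositor states that the guide was designed against two MKNK2 reference transcripts. Downstream, an EF-1α core promoter with its intron A expresses puromycin N-acetyltransferase for selection of transduced mammalian cells, and a WPRE enhances transcript expression.

The plasmid does not encode Cas9, so it must be paired with a separate Cas9 vector or used in cells that already express the nuclease. It belongs to a human kinome gRNA collection and is suited to knockout of MKNK2 in human cells.
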