Addgene plasmid #77762: MKNK2 gRNA (BRDN0001147215)
Purpose: 3rd generation lentiviral gRNA plasmid targeting human MKNK2
Depositing lab: John Doench & David Root. Depositing organization: Broad Institute. Publication: Optimized sgRNA design to maximize activity and minimize off-target effects of CRISPR-Cas9. Doench JG, Fusi N, Sullender M, Hegde M, Vaimberg EW, Donovan KF, Smith I, Tothova Z, Wilen C, Orchard R, Virgin HW, Listgarten J, Root DE. Nat Biotechnol. 2016 Jan 18. doi: 10.1038/nbt.3437. PubMed 26780180.
Backbone
  Vector backbone: lentiGuide-Puro
  Backbone manufacturer: Zhang Lab (Addgene plasmid # 52963)
  Vector type: Mammalian Expression, Lentiviral, CRISPR
  Selectable markers: Puromycin
Growth in bacteria
  Bacterial resistance: Ampicillin, 100 μg/mL
  Growth temperature: 37°C
  Growth strain: DH5alpha
  Copy number: High Copy
Gene/Insert
  Gene/Insert name: MKNK2 (alt names: MKNK2; NM_017572.3)
  gRNA/shRNA sequence: GCTGATTGAGTTCTTCGAGG
  Species: H. sapiens (human)
  Entrez Gene: MKNK2 (a.k.a. GPRK7, MNK2)
  Promoter: hU6
  Cloning method: Unknown
  Sequencing primers: 5′ U6-F; 3′ pS2-R
Terms and licenses: Academic/Nonprofit Terms; Industry Terms: Not Available to Industry
Depositor comments: The gRNA was designed to target the following Genbank reference sequence(s): NM_017572.3,NM_199054.2. Note that this plasmid does NOT contain Cas9. It should be used in conjunction with lentiCas9-Blast (Addgene #52962) or otherwise with cell lines already expressing Cas9. Browse the full kinome gRNA library at http://www.addgene.org/pooled-library/broadgpp-human-kinome/ or visit http://www.broadinstitute.org/rnai/public/ for detailed protocols and information.
How to cite: MKNK2 gRNA (BRDN0001147215) was a gift from John Doench & David Root (Addgene plasmid # 77762 ; http://n2t.net/addgene:77762 ; RRID:Addgene_77762)
