>Addgene plasmid #77762 | MKNK2 gRNA (BRDN0001147215) | depositor partial sequence | sequence record 145222 | Target Sequence
GCTGATTGAGTTCTTCGAGG
