>Addgene plasmid #77762 | MKNK2 gRNA (BRDN0001147215) | addgene partial sequence | sequence record 152612 | hU6-F 5'-GAGGGCCTATTTCCCATGATT-3'
ATTAGAATTAATTTGACTGTAAACACAAAGATATTAGTACAAAATACGTGACGTAGAAAGTAATAATTTC
TTGGGTAGTTTGCAGTTTTAAAATTATGTTTTAAAATGGACTATCATATGCTTACCGTAACTTGAAAGTA
TTTCGATTTCTTGGCTTTATATATCTTGTGGAAAGGACGAAACACCGGCTGATTGAGTTCTTCGAGGGTT
TTAGAGCTAGAAATAGCAAGTTAAAATAAGGCTAGTCCGTTATCAACTTGAAAAAGTGGCACCGAGTCGG
TGCTTTTTTAAGCTTGGCGTAACTAGATCTTGAGACAAATGGCAGTATTCATCCACAATTTTAAAAGAAA
AGGGGGGATTGGGGGGTACAGTGCAGGGGAAAGAATAGTAGACATAATAGCAACAGACATACAAACTAAA
GAATTACAAAAACAAATTACAAAAATTCAAAATTTTCGGGTTTATTACAGGGACAGCAGAGATCCACTTT
GGCGCCGGCTCGAGGGGGCCCGGGTGCAAAGATGGATAAAGTTTTAAACAGAGAGGAATCTTTGCAGCTA
ATGGACCTTCTAGGTCTTGAAAGGAGTGGGAATTGGCTCCGGTGCCCGTCAGTGGGCAGAGCGCACATCG
CCCACAGTCCCCGAGAAGTTGGGGGGAGGGGTCGGCAATTGATCCGGTGCCTAGAGAAGGTGGCGCGGGG
TAAACTGGGAAAGTGATGTCGTGTACTGGCTCCGCCTTTTTCCCGAGGGTGG
